>Addgene plasmid #72510 | pJK522 | depositor full sequence | sequence record 132535 | pJK522 sequence 5975 bps
TGGCGAATGGG
[124 nt withheld, positions 12-135]
C
[91 nt withheld, positions 137-227]
A
[49 nt withheld, positions 229-277]
CCTTTGACGTTGGAGTCCACGTTCTTT
[37 nt withheld, positions 305-341]
ACCCTATCTCGGTCTATTCTTTTGATTTATAAGGGATTTTGCCGATTTCGGCCTATTGGTTAAAAAATGA
GCTGATTTAACAAAAATTTAACGCGAATTTTAACAAAATATTAACGTTTACAATTTCAGGTGGCACTTTT
CGGGGAAATGTGCGCGGAACCCCTATTTGTTTATTTTTCTAAATACATTCAAATATGTATCCGCTCATGA
ATTAATTCTTAGAAAAACTCATCGAGCATCAAATGAAACTGCAATTTATTCATATCAGGATTATCAATAC
CATATTTTTGAAAAAGCCGTTTCTGTAATGAAGGAGAAAACTCACCGAGGCAGTTCCATAGGATGGCAAG
ATCCTGGTATCGGTCTGCGATTCCGACTCGTCCAACATCAATACAACCTATTAATTTCCCCTCGTCAAAA
ATAAGGTTATCAAGTGAGAAATCACCATGAGTGACGACTGAATCCGGTGAGAATGGCAAAAGTTTATGCA
TTTCTTTCCAGACTTGTTCAACAGGCCAGCCATTACGCTCGTCATCAAAATCACTCGCATCAACCAAACC
GTTATTCATTCGTGATTGCGCCTGAGCGAGACGAAATACGCGATCGCTGTTAAAAGGACAATTACAAACA
GGAATCGAATGCAACCGGCGCAGGAACACTGCCAGCGCATCAACAATATTTTCACCTGAATCAGGATATT
CTTCTAATACCTGGAATGCTGTTTTCCCGGGGATCGCAGTGGTGAGTAACCATGCATCATCAGGAGTACG
GATAAAATGCTTGATGGTCGGAAGAGGCATAAATTCCGTCAGCCAGTTTAGTCTGACCATCTCATCTGTA
ACATCATTGGCAACGCTACCTTTGCCATGTTTCAGAAACAACTCTGGCGCATCGGGCTTCCCATACAATC
GATAGATTGTCGCACCTGATTGCCCGACATTATCGCGAGCCCATTTATACCCATATAAATCAGCATCCAT
GTTGGAATTTAATCGCGGCCTAGAGCAAGACGTTTCCCGTTGAATATGGCTCATAACACCCCTTGTATTA
CTGTTTATGTAAGCAGACAGTTTTATTGTTCATGACCAAAATCCCTTAACGTGAGTTTTCGTTCCACTGA
GCGTCAGACCCCGTAGAAAAGATCAAAGGATCTTCTTGAGATCCTTTTTTTCTGCGCGTAATCTGCTGCT
TGCAAACAAAAAAACCACCGCTACCAGCGGTGGTTTGTTTGCCGGATCAAGAGCTACCAACTCTTTTTCC
GAAGGTAACTGGCTTCAGCAGAGCGCAGATACCAAATACTGTCCTTCTAGTGTAGCCGTAGTTAGGCCAC
CACTTCAAGAACTCTGTAGCACCGCCTACATACCTCGCTCTGCTAATCCTGTTACCAGTGGCTGCTGCCA
GTGGCGATAAGTCGTGTCTTACCGGGTTGGACTCAAGACGATAGTTACCGGATAAGGCGCAGCGGTCGGG
CTGAACGGGGGGTTCGTGCACACAGCCCAGCTTGGAGCGAACGACCTACACCGAACTGAGATACCTACAG
CGTGAGCTATGAGAAAGCGCCACGCTTCCCGAAGGGAGAAAGGCGGACAGGTATCCGGTAAGCGGCAGGG
TCGGAACAGGAGAGCGCACGAGGGAGCTTCCAGGGGGAAACGCCTGGTATCTTTATAGTCCTGTCGGGTT
TCGCCACCTCTGACTTGAGCGTCGATTTTTGTGATGCTCGTCAGGGGGGCGGAGCCTATGGAAAAACGCC
AGCAACGCGGCCTTTTTACGGTTCCTGGCCTTTTGCTGGCCTTTTGCTCACATGTTCTTTCCTGCGTTAT
CCCCTGATTCTGTGGATAACCGTATTACCGCCTTTGAGTGAGCTGATACCGCTCGCCGCAGCCGAACGAC
CGAGCGCAGCGAGTCAGTGAGCGAGGAAGCGGAAGAGCGCCTGATGCGGTATTTTCTCCTTACGCATCTG
TGCGGTATTTCACACCGCATATATGGTGCACTCTCAGTACAATCTGCTCTGATGCCGCATAGTTAAGCCA
GTATACACTCCGCTATCGCTACGTGACTGGGTCATGGCTGCGCCCCGACACCCGCCAACACCCGCTGACG
CGCCCTGACGGGCTTGTCTGCTCCCGGCATCCGCTTACAGACAAGCTGTGACCGTCTCCGGGAGCTGCAT
GTGTCAGAGGTTTTCACCGTCATCACCGAAACGCGCGAGGCAGCTGCGGTAAAGCTCATCAGCGTGGTCG
TGAAGCGATTCACAGATGTCTGCCTGTTCATCCGCGTCCAGCTCGTTGAGTTTCTCCAGAAGCGTTAATG
TCTGGCTTCTGATAAAGCGGGCCATGTTAAGGGCGGTTTTTTCCTGTTTGGTCACTGATGCCTCCGTGTA
AGGGGGATTTCTGTTCATGGGGGTAATGATACCGATGAAACGAGAGAGGATGCTCACGATACGGGTTACT
GATGATGAACATGCCCGGTTACTGGAACGTTGTGAGGGTAAACAACTGGCGGTATGGATGCGGCGGGACC
AGAGAAAAATCACTCAGGGTCAATGCCAGCGCTTCGTTAATACAGATGTAGGTGTTCCACAGGGTAGCCA
GCAGCATCCTGCGATGCAGATCCGGAACATAATGGTGCAGGGCGCTGACTTCCGCGTTTCCAGACTTTAC
GAAACACGGAAACCGAAGACCATTCATGTTGTTGCTCAGGTCGCAGACGTTTTGCAGCAGCAGTCGCTTC
ACGTTCGCTCGCGTATCGGTGATTCATTCTGCTAACCAGTAAGGCAACCCCGCCAGCCTAGCCGGGTCCT
CAACGACAGGAGCACGATCATGCGCACCCGTGGGGCCGCCATGCCGGCGATAATGGCCTGCTTCTCGCCG
AAACGTTTGGTGGCGGGACCAGTGACGAAGGCTTGAGCGAGGGCGTGCAAGATTCCGAATACCGCAAGCG
ACAGGCCGATCATCGTCGCGCTCCAGCGAAAGCGGTCCTCGCCGAAAATGACCCAGAGCGCTGCCGGCAC
CTGTCCTACGAGTTGCATGATAAAGAAGACAGTCATAAGTGCGGCGACGATAGTCATGCCCCGCGCCCAC
CGGAAGGAGCTGACTGGGTTGAAGGCTCTCAAGGGCATCGGTCGAGATCCCGGTGCCTAATGAGTGAGCT
AACTTACATTAATTGCGTTGCGCTCACTGCCCGCTTTCCAGTCGGGAAACCTGTCGTGCCAGCTGCATTA
ATGAATCGGCCAACGCGCGGGGAGAGGCGGTTTGCGTATTGGGCGCCAGGGTGGTTTTTCTTTTCACCAG
TGAGACGGGCAACAGCTGATTGCCCTTCACCGCCTGGCCCTGAGAGAGTTGCAGCAAGCGGTCCACGCTG
GTTTGCCCCAGCAGGCGAAAATCCTGTTTGATGGTGGTTAACGGCGGGATATAACATGAGCTGTCTTCGG
TATCGTCGTATCCCACTACCGAGATATCCGCACCAACGCGCAGCCCGGACTCGGTAATGGCGCGCATTGC
GCCCAGCGCCATCTGATCGTTGGCAACCAGCATCGCAGTGGGAACGATGCCCTCATTCAGCATTTGCATG
GTTTGTTGAAAACCGGACATGGCACTCCAGTCGCCTTCCCGTTCCGCTATCGGCTGAATTTGATTGCGAG
TGAGATATTTATGCCAGCCAGCCAGACGCAGACGCGCCGAGACAGAACTTAATGGGCCCGCTAACAGCGC
GATTTGCTGGTGACCCAATGCGACCAGATGCTCCACGCCCAGTCGCGTACCGTCTTCATGGGAGAAAATA
ATACTGTTGATGGGTGTCTGGTCAGAGACATCAAGAAATAACGCCGGAACATTAGTGCAGGCAGCTTCCA
CAGCAATGGCATCCTGGTCATCCAGCGGATAGTTAATGATCAGCCCACTGACGCGTTGCGCGAGAAGATT
GTGCACCGCCGCTTTACAGGCTTCGACGCCGCTTCGTTCTACCATCGACACCACCACGCTGGCACCCAGT
TGATCGGCGCGAGATTTAATCGCCGCGACAATTTGCGACGGCGCGTGCAGGGCCAGACTGGAGGTGGCAA
CGCCAATCAGCAACGACTGTTTGCCCGCCAGTTGTTGTGCCACGCGGTTGGGAATGTAATTCAGCTCCGC
CATCGCCGCTTCCACTTTTTCCCGCGTTTTCGCAGAAACGTGGCTGGCCTGGTTCACCACGCGGGAAACG
GTCTGATAAGAGACACCGGCATACTCTGCGACATCGTATAACGTTACTGGTTTCACATTCACCACCCTGA
ATTGACTCTCTTCCGGGCGCTATCATGCCATACCGCGAAAGGTTTTGCGCCATTCGATGGTGTCCGGGAT
CTCGACGCTCTCCCTTATGCGACTCCTGCATTAGGAAGCAGCCCAGTAGTAGGTTGAGGCCGTTGAGCAC
CGCCGCCGCAAGGAATGGTGCATGCAAGGAGATGGCGCCCAACAGTCCCCCGGCCACGGGGCCTGCCACC
ATACCCACGCCGAAACAAGCGCTCATGAGCCCGAAGTGGCGAGCCCGATCTTCCCCATCGGTGATGTCGG
CGATATAGGCGCCAGCAACCGCACCTGTGGCGCCGGTGATGCCGGCCACGATGCGTCCGGCGTAGAGGAT
CGAGATCTCGATCCCGCGAAATTAATACGACTCACTATAGGGGAATTGTGAGCGGATAACAATTCCCCTC
TAGAAATAATTTTGTTTAACTTTAAGAAGGAGATATACCATGGGCAGCAGCCATCATCATCATCATCACA
GCAGCGGCCTGGTGCCGCGCGGCAGCCATATGAAGGTACGTGTAACCGTCATGCTGAAGGACGGTGTTCT
GGACCCGCAGGGCAAGGCCATCAGCCACGCATTGCAGACACTTGGTTTTGAAGGCGTGCACGATGTGCGC
GTGGGTAAGGTGATTGAACTGGATCTGCCGGGTGCCAAAGCCGAGGAAGCCCAGAAAAAGGCCGATGCCA
TGGCGCGTGATCTGCTAGCCAACCTGGTGATTGAAGATTACTCTGTAGAGGTGGTGGAATGAGCCACCAC
CACCACCACCACAAGCGCACCCTTCTTATAGCGCTGGCATTGGCATGCGCGGCACCGGGCTTGGCCCATG
CCCAGCGCATTGCGCCCATGAAGGCAGGTAACTTTGCCCGCCTTTGTACGCGCGCCACTAGTGCTGGCAT
TTGCGATGCCTATATTGGCGGCCTGACGGATGGGGTCTCTCTTTCCAAAATCAATGATCGGAACGAGGGG
GATCCTTCTGCGCCTGCTGGTTTTTGTGTTCCCGCTACAGAAACCATGCCCGTTATGCGCTCCAAGGTAC
TTACCTGGCTGAAAGCGCATTCTGAAACACTGGACAAGCCGGTTGGTGAAAGTGTTTTTGCCGCCCTGCA
CGCCTCTTATCCGTGCAGTGTGAAAAAATGAAAGCAGCAATTATCGTATTCCCCGGTACCCTCGAGAAGC
TTGCGGCCGCACTCGAGCACCACCACCACCACCACTGAGATCCGGCTGCTAACAAAGCCCGAAAGGAAGC
TGAGTTGGCTGCTGCCACCGCTGAGCAATAACTAGCATAACCCCTTGGGGCCTCTAAACGGGTCTTGAGG
GGTTTTTTGCTGAAAGGAGGAACTATATCCGGAT
Features (pLannotate 1.2.2; 21 found; start..end, strand, type, name):
     12..467     +  rep_origin     f1 ori (sequence partly withheld): f1 bacteriophage origin of replication; arrow indicates direction of (+) strand synthesis
    494..551     +  promoter       AmpR promoter (fragment): bla
    560..1375    -  CDS            KanR: aminoglycoside phosphotransferase; aph(3')-Ia; confers resistance to kanamycin in bacteria or G418 (Geneticin®) in eukaryotes
   1497..2085    +  rep_origin     ori: high-copy-number ColE1/pMB1/pBR322/pUC origin of replication
   2271..2413    -  misc_feature   bom: basis of mobility region from pBR322
   2515..2706    -  CDS            rop: Rop protein, which maintains plasmids at low copy number; rop
   2723..3103    +  CDS            YPB1_ECOLX: Protein predicted: Swiss-Prot protein existence level 4. From Escherichia coli.
   3175..3466    -  CDS            TcR (fragment): tetracycline efflux protein; tet; confers resistance to tetracycline
   3481..3502    -  protein_bind   CAP binding site: CAP binding activates transcription in the presence of cAMP. E. coli catabolite activator protein
   3515..4597    -  CDS            lacI: lac repressor; lacI; The lac repressor binds to the lac operator to inhibit transcription in E. coli. This inhibition can be relieved by adding lactose or isopropyl-β-D-thiogalactopyranoside (IPTG).
   4598..4675    -  promoter       lacI promoter: lacI
   4683..4962    -  CDS            TcR (fragment): tetracycline efflux protein; tet; confers resistance to tetracycline
   4984..5002    +  promoter       T7 promoter: promoter for bacteriophage T7 RNA polymerase
   5003..5027    +  protein_bind   lac operator: The lac repressor binds to the lac operator to inhibit transcription in E. coli. This inhibition can be relieved by adding lactose or isopropyl-β-D-thiogalactopyranoside (IPTG). lac repressor encoded by lacI
   5042..5064    +  RBS            RBS: efficient ribosome binding site from bacteriophage T7 gene 10 (Olins and Rangwala, 1989)
   5083..5099    +  CDS            capTEV™ (fragment): composite tag for in vivo biotinylation, TEV protease cleavage, and 6xHis tagging
   5110..5127    +  CDS            thrombin site: thrombin recognition and cleavage site
   5375..5393    +  CDS            9xHis (fragment): 9xHis affinity tag
   5819..5836    +  CDS            9xHis (fragment): 9xHis affinity tag
   5846..5895    +  CDS            SET1 (fragment): solubility-enhancement tag derived from T7 phage gene 10B
   5903..5950    +  terminator     T7 terminator: transcription terminator for bacteriophage T7 RNA polymerase
