[The description below was written by a language model from this plasmid's Addgene catalogue record and pLannotate feature annotations shown in this document.]
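Description:
pJK522 is a bacterial expression plasmid built on the pET28a backbone (5,975 bp in total) for co-producing two proteins from Acetobacter aceti 1023 in E. coli. It carries a kanamycin resistance gene (aph(3')-Ia), a ColE1/pBR322-type origin with the bom and rop regions, and an f1 phage origin. The catalogue lists it as high copy, although the presence of rop is normally associated with more moderate copy number. The short tetracycline-resistance and AmpR promoter fragments in the annotation look like backbone remnants rather than functional elements.

The payload consists of two synthetic genes from the purSQL operon, cloned between NdeI and HindIII. The first is purS, which encodes the small subunit of formylglycinamidine ribonucleotide synthetase, an enzyme of de novo purine biosynthesis. It is fused in frame to the vector's N-terminal His6 tag and thrombin cleavage site to give H6AaPurS. The second is OrfY, a hypothetical protein, which has its own N-terminal His6 tag encoded within the insert (H6AaOrfY). This matches a His-tag annotation in the middle of the insert region. No separate promoter is recorded for OrfY, so both genes appear to be transcribed as one message from the T7 promoter, with the lac operator and T7 gene 10 ribosome binding site upstream and the T7 terminator downstream. The record does not state how OrfY translation is initiated. A further His-tag annotation after the insert corresponds to the vector's C-terminal tag region, and whether it is translated is not stated.

The plasmid-borne lacI gene represses the promoter until IPTG is added, in a host that supplies T7 RNA polymerase. The likely use is overexpression and metal-affinity purification of both proteins for biochemical study.
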