Addgene plasmid #72510: pJK522
Purpose: Encodes Acetobacter aceti 1023 formylglycinamidine ribonucleotide synthetase small subunit with N-terminal His6 tag (H6AaPurS); hypothetical protein with N-terminal His6 tag (H6AaOrfY), synthetic
Depositing lab: T. J. Kappock. Depositing organization: Purdue University.
Backbone
  Vector backbone: pET28a
  Backbone size w/o insert (bp): 5369
  Total vector size (bp): 5975
  Vector type: Bacterial Expression
Growth in bacteria
  Bacterial resistance: Kanamycin, 50 μg/mL
  Growth temperature: 37°C
  Growth strain: DH5alpha
  Copy number: High Copy
Gene/Insert 1
  Gene/Insert name: formylglycinamidine ribonucleotide synthetase, small subunit (alt names: purS; AZ09_06375)
  Species: Acetobacter aceti 1023
  Mutation: synthetic gene
  GenBank ID: KDE20458
  Promoter: T7
  Tag / fusion protein: His6 (N terminal on backbone)
  Cloning method: Restriction Enzyme; 5′ cloning site NdeI (not destroyed); 3′ cloning site n/a (unknown if destroyed)
  Sequencing primers: 5′ T7 promoter; 3′ n/a
Gene/Insert 2
  Gene/Insert name: hypothetical protein in purSQL operon (alt names: OrfY; AZ09_06380)
  Species: Acetobacter aceti 1023
  Mutation: synthetic gene
  GenBank ID: KDE20459
  Promoter: n/a
  Tag / fusion protein: His6 (N terminal on insert)
  Cloning method: Restriction Enzyme; 5′ cloning site n/a (unknown if destroyed); 3′ cloning site HindIII (not destroyed)
  Sequencing primers: 5′ n/a; 3′ T7 terminator
Terms and licenses: Academic/Nonprofit Terms; Industry Terms: Not Available to Industry
How to cite: pJK522 was a gift from T. J. Kappock (Addgene plasmid # 72510 ; http://n2t.net/addgene:72510 ; RRID:Addgene_72510)
