>Addgene plasmid #72510 | pJK522 | addgene partial sequence | sequence record 135970 | T7 5'-TAATACGACTCACTATAGGG-3'
AATAATTTTGTTTAACTTTAAGAAGGAGATATACCATGGGCAGCAGCCATCATCATCATCATCACAGCAG
CGGCCTGGTGCCGCGCGGCAGCCATATGAAGGTACGTGTAACCGTCATGCTGAAGGACGGTGTTCTGGAC
CCGCAGGGCAAGGCCATCAGCCACGCATTGCAGACACTTGGTTTTGAAGGCGTGCACGATGTGCGCGTGG
GTAAGGTGATTGAACTGGATCTGCCGGGTGCCAAAGCCGAGGAAGCCCAGAAAAAGGCCGATGCCATGGC
GCGTGATCTGCTAGCCAACCTGGTGATTGAAGATTACTCTGTAGAGGTGGTGGAATGAGCCACCACCACC
ACCACCACAAGCGCACCCTTCTTATAGCGCTGGCATTGGCATGCGCGGCACCGGGCTTGGCCCATGCCCA
GCGCATTGCGCCCATGAAGGCAGGTAACTTTGCCCGCCTTTGTACGCGCGCCACTAGTGCTGGCATTTGC
GATGCCTATATTGGCGGCCTGACGGATGGGGTCTCTCTTTCCAAAATCAATGATCGGAACGAGGGGGATC
CTTCTGCGCCTGCTGGTTTTTGTGTTCCCGCTACAGAAACCATGCCCGTTATGCGCTCCAAGGTACTTAC
CTGGCTGAAAGCGCATTCTGAAACACTGGACAAGCCGGTTGGTGAAAGTGTTTTTGCCGCCCTGCACGCC
TCTTATCCGTGCAGTGTGAAAAAATGAAAGCAGCAATTATCGTATTCCCCGGTACCCTCGAGAAGCTTGC
GGCCGCACTCGAGCACCACCACCACCACCACTGAGATCCGGCTGCTAACAAAGCCCGAAAGGAAGCTGAG
TTGGCTGCTGCCACCGCTGAGCAATAACTAGCATAACCCCTTGGGGCCTCTAAACGGGTCTTGAGGGGTT
TTTTGCTGAAAGGAGGAACTATATCCGGATTGGCGAATGGG
[77 nt withheld, positions 952-1028]
