>Addgene plasmid #72510 | pJK522 | addgene partial sequence | sequence record 135971 | T7term 5'-GCTAGTTATTGCTCAGCGG-3'
TTTGTTAGCAGCCGGATCTCAGTGGTGGTGGTGGTGGTGCTCGAGTGCGGCCGCAAGCTTCTCGAGGGTA
CCGGGGAATACGATAATTGCTGCTTTCATTTTTTCACACTGCACGGATAAGAGGCGTGCAGGGCGGCAAA
AACACTTTCACCAACCGGCTTGTCCAGTGTTTCAGAATGCGCTTTCAGCCAGGTAAGTACCTTGGAGCGC
ATAACGGGCATGGTTTCTGTAGCGGGAACACAAAAACCAGCAGGCGCAGAAGGATCCCCCTCGTTCCGAT
CATTGATTTTGGAAAGAGAGACCCCATCCGTCAGGCCGCCAATATAGGCATCGCAAATGCCAGCACTAGT
GGCGCGCGTACAAAGGCGGGCAAAGTTACCTGCCTTCATGGGCGCAATGCGCTGGGCATGGGCCAAGCCC
GGTGCCGCGCATGCCAATGCCAGCGCTATAAGAAGGGTGCGCTTGTGGTGGTGGTGGTGGTGGCTCATTC
CACCACCTCTACAGAGTAATCTTCAATCACCAGGTTGGCTAGCAGATCACGCGCCATGGCATCGGCCTTT
TTCTGGGCTTCCTCGGCTTTGGCACCCGGCAGATCCAGTTCAATCACCTTACCCACGCGCACATCGTGCA
CGCCTTCAAAACCAAGTGTCTGCAATGCGTGGCTGATGGCCTTGCCCTGCGGGTCCAGAACACCGTCCTT
CAGCATGACGGTTACACGTACCTTCATATGGCTGCCGCGCGGCACCAGGCCGCTGCTGTGATGATGATGA
TGATGGCTGCTG
